Addgene plasmid #177782: PX459_NRF2-exon5-2
Purpose: sgRNA for CRISPR/Cas9-mediated deletion of human NRF2
Depositing lab: Michael Ristow. Publication: A naturally occurring polyacetylene isolated from carrots promotes health and delays signatures of aging. Thomas C, Erni R, Wu JY, Fischer F, Lamers G, Grigolon G, Mitchell SJ, Zarse K, Carreira EM, Ristow M. Nat Commun. 2023 Dec 8;14(1):8142. doi: 10.1038/s41467-023-43672-7. PubMed 38065964.
Backbone
  Vector backbone: PX459 (Addgene #62988)
  Vector type: CRISPR
Growth in bacteria
  Bacterial resistance: Ampicillin, 100 μg/mL
  Growth temperature: 37°C
  Growth strain: DH5alpha
  Copy number: High Copy
Gene/Insert
  Gene/Insert name: NRF2
  gRNA/shRNA sequence: TTGTGAGATGAGCCTCCAAGgttttagagctagaaatagcaagttaaaataaggctagtccgttatcaacttgaaaaagtggcaccgagtcggtgc
  Species: H. sapiens (human)
  Entrez Gene: NFE2L2 (a.k.a. HEBP1, IMDDHH, NRF2, Nrf-2)
  Cloning method: Restriction Enzyme; 5′ cloning site Unknown (unknown if destroyed)
Terms and licenses: Academic/Nonprofit Terms; Industry Terms: Not Available to Industry
How to cite: PX459_NRF2-exon5-2 was a gift from Michael Ristow (Addgene plasmid # 177782 ; http://n2t.net/addgene:177782 ; RRID:Addgene_177782)
