[The description below was written by a language model from this plasmid's Addgene catalogue record and pLannotate feature annotations shown in this document.]
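Description:
PX459_NRF2-exon5-2 is an all-in-one mammalian CRISPR/Cas9 expression plasmid built on the PX459 backbone, carrying a single guide RNA directed against human NRF2 (gene symbol NFE2L2). As the name suggests, the guide appears to be the second of those designed against exon 5, and the stated purpose is CRISPR/Cas9-mediated deletion of NRF2 in human cells. The plasmid is propagated in E. coli at high copy through a ColE1/pUC-type origin with ampicillin selection (AmpR under its own bla promoter). An f1 phage origin is also present. The short bom and rop matches in the annotation are only fragmentary hits, not functional elements.

The construct contains two expression units. A human U6 RNA polymerase III promoter drives the guide, with the target-specific spacer lying between the promoter and the Streptococcus pyogenes gRNA scaffold. A second, partial scaffold match follows immediately downstream. The second unit uses a hybrid promoter made up of the CMV enhancer, chicken β-actin promoter and a hybrid CBA/MVM intron to express S. pyogenes Cas9. The annotation splits Cas9 into contiguous N- and C-terminal portions that together form the full-length nuclease, followed by a nucleoplasmin nuclear localization signal. A puromycin N-acetyltransferase coding sequence lies downstream in the same transcript, which ends at a bovine growth hormone polyadenylation signal. The linker joining Cas9 and PuroR is not annotated in the feature table. This arrangement allows transfected cells to be transiently enriched with puromycin. A single AAV2 ITR sits after the poly(A) signal, which alone does not make the plasmid an AAV packaging vector. The feature table comes from a sequence record labelled a partial NGS result.
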