Features (pLannotate 1.2.2; 20 found; start..end, strand, type, name):
      1..241     +  promoter       U6 promoter: RNA polymerase III promoter for human U6 snRNA
    271..346     +  misc_RNA       gRNA scaffold: guide RNA scaffold for the Streptococcus pyogenes CRISPR/Cas9 system
    353..396     +  misc_RNA       gRNA scaffold (fragment): guide RNA scaffold for the Streptococcus pyogenes CRISPR/Cas9 system
    443..728     +  enhancer       CMV enhancer: human cytomegalovirus immediate early enhancer; contains an 18-bp deletion relative to the standard CMV enhancer
    730..849     +  promoter       chicken β-actin promoter (fragment): No description available
    841..967     +  promoter       chicken β-actin promoter (fragment): No description available
    968..1195    +  intron         hybrid intron: hybrid between chicken β-actin (CBA) and minute virus of mice (MMV) introns (Gray et al., 2011)
   1333..2934    +  CDS            Cas9(N): N-terminal portion of Streptococcus pyogenes Cas9 (Zetsche et al., 2015)
   2935..5433    +  CDS            Cas9(C): C-terminal portion of Streptococcus pyogenes Cas9 (Zetsche et al., 2015)
   5434..5481    +  CDS            nucleoplasmin NLS: bipartite nuclear localization signal from nucleoplasmin
   5551..6150    +  CDS            PuroR (fragment): puromycin N-acetyltransferase; pac from Streptomyces; confers resistance to puromycin
   6184..6295    +  polyA_signal   bGH poly(A) signal: bovine growth hormone polyadenylation signal
   6400..6540    +  repeat_region  AAV2 ITR: inverted terminal repeat of adeno-associated virus serotype 2 inverted
   6545..6596    -  misc_feature   bom (fragment): basis of mobility region from pBR322
   6615..7070    +  rep_origin     f1 ori (sequence partly withheld): f1 bacteriophage origin of replication; arrow indicates direction of (+) strand synthesis
   7071..7120    -  misc_feature   bom (fragment): basis of mobility region from pBR322
   7222..7257    -  CDS            rop (fragment): Rop protein, which maintains plasmids at low copy number; rop
   7352..7456    +  promoter       AmpR promoter: bla
   7457..8317    +  CDS            AmpR: β-lactamase; bla; confers resistance to ampicillin, carbenicillin, and related antibiotics
   8488..9076    +  rep_origin     ori: high-copy-number ColE1/pMB1/pBR322/pUC origin of replication
>Addgene plasmid #177782 | PX459_NRF2-exon5-2 | addgene full sequence | sequence record 354636 | Addgene Partial NGS Result
GAGGGCCTATTTCCCATGATTCCTTCATATTTGCATATACGATACAAGGCTGTTAGAGAGATAATTGGAA
TTAATTTGACTGTAAACACAAAGATATTAGTACAAAATACGTGACGTAGAAAGTAATAATTTCTTGGGTA
GTTTGCAGTTTTAAAATTATGTTTTAAAATGGACTATCATATGCTTACCGTAACTTGAAAGTATTTCGAT
TTCTTGGCTTTATATATCTTGTGGAAAGGACGAAACACCGTTGTGAGATGAGCCTCCAAGGTTTTAGAGC
TAGAAATAGCAAGTTAAAATAAGGCTAGTCCGTTATCAACTTGAAAAAGTGGCACCGAGTCGGTGCTTTT
TTGTTTTAGAGCTAGAAATAGCAAGTTAAAATAAGGCTAGTCCGTTTTTAGCGCGTGCGCCAATTCTGCA
GACAAATGGCTCTAGAGGTACCCGTTACATAACTTACGGTAAATGGCCCGCCTGGCTGACCGCCCAACGA
CCCCCGCCCATTGACGTCAATAGTAACGCCAATAGGGACTTTCCATTGACGTCAATGGGTGGAGTATTTA
CGGTAAACTGCCCACTTGGCAGTACATCAAGTGTATCATATGCCAAGTACGCCCCCTATTGACGTCAATG
ACGGTAAATGGCCCGCCTGGCATTGTGCCCAGTACATGACCTTATGGGACTTTCCTACTTGGCAGTACAT
CTACGTATTAGTCATCGCTATTACCATGGTCGAGGTGAGCCCCACGTTCTGCTTCACTCTCCCCATCTCC
CCCCCCTCCCCACCCCCAATTTTGTATTTATTTATTTTTTAATTATTTTGTGCAGCGATGGGGGCGGGGG
GGGGGGGGGCGGGGCGAGGCGGAGAGGTGCGGCGGCAGCCAATCAGAGCGGCGCGCTCCGAAAGTTTCCT
TTTATGGCGAGGCGGCGGCGGCGGCGGCCCTATAAAAAGCGAAGCGCGCGGCGGGCGGGAGTCGCTGCGC
GCTGCCTTCGCCCCGTGCCCCGCTCCGCCGCCGCCTCGCGCCGCCCGCCCCGGCTCTGACTGACCGCGTT
ACTCCCACAGGTGAGCGGGCGGGACGGCCCTTCTCCTCCGGGCTGTAATTAGCTGAGCAAGAGGTAAGGG
TTTAAGGGATGGTTGGTTGGTGGGGTATTAATGTTTAATTACCTGGAGCACCTGCCTGAAATCACTTTTT
TTCAGGTTGGACCGGTGCCACCATGGACTATAAGGACCACGACGGAGACTACAAGGATCATGATATTGAT
TACAAAGACGATGACGATAAGATGGCCCCAAAGAAGAAGCGGAAGGTCGGTATCCACGGAGTCCCAGCAG
CCGACAAGAAGTACAGCATCGGCCTGGACATCGGCACCAACTCTGTGGGCTGGGCCGTGATCACCGACGA
GTACAAGGTGCCCAGCAAGAAATTCAAGGTGCTGGGCAACACCGACCGGCACAGCATCAAGAAGAACCTG
ATCGGAGCCCTGCTGTTCGACAGCGGCGAAACAGCCGAGGCCACCCGGCTGAAGAGAACCGCCAGAAGAA
GATACACCAGACGGAAGAACCGGATCTGCTATCTGCAAGAGATCTTCAGCAACGAGATGGCCAAGGTGGA
CGACAGCTTCTTCCACAGACTGGAAGAGTCCTTCCTGGTGGAAGAGGATAAGAAGCACGAGCGGCACCCC
ATCTTCGGCAACATCGTGGACGAGGTGGCCTACCACGAGAAGTACCCCACCATCTACCACCTGAGAAAGA
AACTGGTGGACAGCACCGACAAGGCCGACCTGCGGCTGATCTATCTGGCCCTGGCCCACATGATCAAGTT
CCGGGGCCACTTCCTGATCGAGGGCGACCTGAACCCCGACAACAGCGACGTGGACAAGCTGTTCATCCAG
CTGGTGCAGACCTACAACCAGCTGTTCGAGGAAAACCCCATCAACGCCAGCGGCGTGGACGCCAAGGCCA
TCCTGTCTGCCAGACTGAGCAAGAGCAGACGGCTGGAAAATCTGATCGCCCAGCTGCCCGGCGAGAAGAA
GAATGGCCTGTTCGGAAACCTGATTGCCCTGAGCCTGGGCCTGACCCCCAACTTCAAGAGCAACTTCGAC
CTGGCCGAGGATGCCAAACTGCAGCTGAGCAAGGACACCTACGACGACGACCTGGACAACCTGCTGGCCC
AGATCGGCGACCAGTACGCCGACCTGTTTCTGGCCGCCAAGAACCTGTCCGACGCCATCCTGCTGAGCGA
CATCCTGAGAGTGAACACCGAGATCACCAAGGCCCCCCTGAGCGCCTCTATGATCAAGAGATACGACGAG
CACCACCAGGACCTGACCCTGCTGAAAGCTCTCGTGCGGCAGCAGCTGCCTGAGAAGTACAAAGAGATTT
TCTTCGACCAGAGCAAGAACGGCTACGCCGGCTACATTGACGGCGGAGCCAGCCAGGAAGAGTTCTACAA
GTTCATCAAGCCCATCCTGGAAAAGATGGACGGCACCGAGGAACTGCTCGTGAAGCTGAACAGAGAGGAC
CTGCTGCGGAAGCAGCGGACCTTCGACAACGGCAGCATCCCCCACCAGATCCACCTGGGAGAGCTGCACG
CCATTCTGCGGCGGCAGGAAGATTTTTACCCATTCCTGAAGGACAACCGGGAAAAGATCGAGAAGATCCT
GACCTTCCGCATCCCCTACTACGTGGGCCCTCTGGCCAGGGGAAACAGCAGATTCGCCTGGATGACCAGA
AAGAGCGAGGAAACCATCACCCCCTGGAACTTCGAGGAAGTGGTGGACAAGGGCGCTTCCGCCCAGAGCT
TCATCGAGCGGATGACCAACTTCGATAAGAACCTGCCCAACGAGAAGGTGCTGCCCAAGCACAGCCTGCT
GTACGAGTACTTCACCGTGTATAACGAGCTGACCAAAGTGAAATACGTGACCGAGGGAATGAGAAAGCCC
GCCTTCCTGAGCGGCGAGCAGAAAAAGGCCATCGTGGACCTGCTGTTCAAGACCAACCGGAAAGTGACCG
TGAAGCAGCTGAAAGAGGACTACTTCAAGAAAATCGAGTGCTTCGACTCCGTGGAAATCTCCGGCGTGGA
AGATCGGTTCAACGCCTCCCTGGGCACATACCACGATCTGCTGAAAATTATCAAGGACAAGGACTTCCTG
GACAATGAGGAAAACGAGGACATTCTGGAAGATATCGTGCTGACCCTGACACTGTTTGAGGACAGAGAGA
TGATCGAGGAACGGCTGAAAACCTATGCCCACCTGTTCGACGACAAAGTGATGAAGCAGCTGAAGCGGCG
GAGATACACCGGCTGGGGCAGGCTGAGCCGGAAGCTGATCAACGGCATCCGGGACAAGCAGTCCGGCAAG
ACAATCCTGGATTTCCTGAAGTCCGACGGCTTCGCCAACAGAAACTTCATGCAGCTGATCCACGACGACA
GCCTGACCTTTAAAGAGGACATCCAGAAAGCCCAGGTGTCCGGCCAGGGCGATAGCCTGCACGAGCACAT
TGCCAATCTGGCCGGCAGCCCCGCCATTAAGAAGGGCATCCTGCAGACAGTGAAGGTGGTGGACGAGCTC
GTGAAAGTGATGGGCCGGCACAAGCCCGAGAACATCGTGATCGAAATGGCCAGAGAGAACCAGACCACCC
AGAAGGGACAGAAGAACAGCCGCGAGAGAATGAAGCGGATCGAAGAGGGCATCAAAGAGCTGGGCAGCCA
GATCCTGAAAGAACACCCCGTGGAAAACACCCAGCTGCAGAACGAGAAGCTGTACCTGTACTACCTGCAG
AATGGGCGGGATATGTACGTGGACCAGGAACTGGACATCAACCGGCTGTCCGACTACGATGTGGACCATA
TCGTGCCTCAGAGCTTTCTGAAGGACGACTCCATCGACAACAAGGTGCTGACCAGAAGCGACAAGAACCG
GGGCAAGAGCGACAACGTGCCCTCCGAAGAGGTCGTGAAGAAGATGAAGAACTACTGGCGGCAGCTGCTG
AACGCCAAGCTGATTACCCAGAGAAAGTTCGACAATCTGACCAAGGCCGAGAGAGGCGGCCTGAGCGAAC
TGGATAAGGCCGGCTTCATCAAGAGACAGCTGGTGGAAACCCGGCAGATCACAAAGCACGTGGCACAGAT
CCTGGACTCCCGGATGAACACTAAGTACGACGAGAATGACAAGCTGATCCGGGAAGTGAAAGTGATCACC
CTGAAGTCCAAGCTGGTGTCCGATTTCCGGAAGGATTTCCAGTTTTACAAAGTGCGCGAGATCAACAACT
ACCACCACGCCCACGACGCCTACCTGAACGCCGTCGTGGGAACCGCCCTGATCAAAAAGTACCCTAAGCT
GGAAAGCGAGTTCGTGTACGGCGACTACAAGGTGTACGACGTGCGGAAGATGATCGCCAAGAGCGAGCAG
GAAATCGGCAAGGCTACCGCCAAGTACTTCTTCTACAGCAACATCATGAACTTTTTCAAGACCGAGATTA
CCCTGGCCAACGGCGAGATCCGGAAGCGGCCTCTGATCGAGACAAACGGCGAAACCGGGGAGATCGTGTG
GGATAAGGGCCGGGATTTTGCCACCGTGCGGAAAGTGCTGAGCATGCCCCAAGTGAATATCGTGAAAAAG
ACCGAGGTGCAGACAGGCGGCTTCAGCAAAGAGTCTATCCTGCCCAAGAGGAACAGCGATAAGCTGATCG
CCAGAAAGAAGGACTGGGACCCTAAGAAGTACGGCGGCTTCGACAGCCCCACCGTGGCCTATTCTGTGCT
GGTGGTGGCCAAAGTGGAAAAGGGCAAGTCCAAGAAACTGAAGAGTGTGAAAGAGCTGCTGGGGATCACC
ATCATGGAAAGAAGCAGCTTCGAGAAGAATCCCATCGACTTTCTGGAAGCCAAGGGCTACAAAGAAGTGA
AAAAGGACCTGATCATCAAGCTGCCTAAGTACTCCCTGTTCGAGCTGGAAAACGGCCGGAAGAGAATGCT
GGCCTCTGCCGGCGAACTGCAGAAGGGAAACGAACTGGCCCTGCCCTCCAAATATGTGAACTTCCTGTAC
CTGGCCAGCCACTATGAGAAGCTGAAGGGCTCCCCCGAGGATAATGAGCAGAAACAGCTGTTTGTGGAAC
AGCACAAGCACTACCTGGACGAGATCATCGAGCAGATCAGCGAGTTCTCCAAGAGAGTGATCCTGGCCGA
CGCTAATCTGGACAAAGTGCTGTCCGCCTACAACAAGCACCGGGATAAGCCCATCAGAGAGCAGGCCGAG
AATATCATCCACCTGTTTACCCTGACCAATCTGGGAGCCCCTGCCGCCTTCAAGTACTTTGACACCACCA
TCGACCGGAAGAGGTACACCAGCACCAAAGAGGTGCTGGACGCCACCCTGATCCACCAGAGCATCACCGG
CCTGTACGAGACACGGATCGACCTGTCTCAGCTGGGAGGCGACAAAAGGCCGGCGGCCACGAAAAAGGCC
GGCCAGGCAAAAAAGAAAAAGGAATTCGGCAGTGGAGAGGGCAGAGGAAGTCTGCTAACATGCGGTGACG
TCGAGGAGAATCCTGGCCCAATGACCGAGTACAAGCCCACGGTGCGCCTCGCCACCCGCGACGACGTCCC
CAGGGCCGTACGCACCCTCGCCGCCGCGTTCGCCGACTACCCCGCCACGCGCCACACCGTCGATCCGGAC
CGCCACATCGAGCGGGTCACCGAGCTGCAAGAACTCTTCCTCACGCGCGTCGGGCTCGACATCGGCAAGG
TGTGGGTCGCGGACGACGGCGCCGCGGTGGCGGTCTGGACCACGCCGGAGAGCGTCGAAGCGGGGGCGGT
GTTCGCCGAGATCGGCCCGCGCATGGCCGAGTTGAGCGGTTCCCGGCTGGCCGCGCAGCAACAGATGGAA
GGCCTCCTGGCGCCGCACCGGCCCAAGGAGCCCGCGTGGTTCCTGGCCACCGTCGGAGTCTCGCCCGACC
ACCAGGGCAAGGGTCTGGGCAGCGCCGTCGTGCTCCCCGGAGTGGAGGCGGCCGAGCGCGCCGGGGTGCC
CGCCTTCCTGGAGACCTCCGCGCCCCGCAACCTCCCCTTCTACGAGCGGCTCGGCTTCACCGTCACCGCC
GACGTCGAGGTGCCCGAAGGACCGCGCACCTGGTGCATGACCCGCAAGCCCGGTGCCTGAGAATTCTAAC
TAGAGCTCGCTGATCAGCCTCGACTGTGCCTTCTAGTTGCCAGCCATCTGTTGTTTGCCCCTCCCCCGTG
CCTTCCTTGACCCTGGAAGGTGCCACTCCCACTGTCCTTTCCTAATAAAATGAGGAAATTGCATCGCATT
GTCTGAGTAGGTGTCATTCTATTCTGGGGGGTGGGGTGGGGCAGGACAGCAAGGGGGAGGATTGGGAAGA
GAATAGCAGGCATGCTGGGGAGCGGCCGCAGGAACCCCTAGTGATGGAGTTGGCCACTCCCTCTCTGCGC
GCTCGCTCGCTCACTGAGGCCGGGCGACCAAAGGTCGCCCGACGCCCGGGCTTTGCCCGGGCGGCCTCAG
TGAGCGAGCGAGCGCGCAGCTGCCTGCAGGGGCGCCTGATGCGGTATTTTCTCCTTACGCATCTGTGCGG
TATTTCACACCGCATA
[95 nt withheld, positions 6597-6691]
T
[46 nt withheld, positions 6693-6738]
C
[141 nt withheld, positions 6740-6880]
CCTTTGACGTTGGAGTCCACGTTCTTT
[37 nt withheld, positions 6908-6944]
ACTCTATCTCGGGCTATTCTTTTGATTTATAAGGGATTTTGCCGATTTCGGTCTATTGGTTAAAAAATGA
GCTGATTTAACAAAAATTTAACGCGAATTTTAACAAAATATTAACGTTTACAATTTTATGGTGCACTCTC
AGTACAATCTGCTCTGATGCCGCATAGTTAAGCCAGCCCCGACACCCGCCAACACCCGCTGACGCGCCCT
GACGGGCTTGTCTGCTCCCGGCATCCGCTTACAGACAAGCTGTGACCGTCTCCGGGAGCTGCATGTGTCA
GAGGTTTTCACCGTCATCACCGAAACGCGCGAGACGAAAGGGCCTCGTGATACGCCTATTTTTATAGGTT
AATGTCATGATAATAATGGTTTCTTAGACGTCAGGTGGCACTTTTCGGGGAAATGTGCGCGGAACCCCTA
TTTGTTTATTTTTCTAAATACATTCAAATATGTATCCGCTCATGAGACAATAACCCTGATAAATGCTTCA
ATAATATTGAAAAAGGAAGAGTATGAGTATTCAACATTTCCGTGTCGCCCTTATTCCCTTTTTTGCGGCA
TTTTGCCTTCCTGTTTTTGCTCACCCAGAAACGCTGGTGAAAGTAAAAGATGCTGAAGATCAGTTGGGTG
CACGAGTGGGTTACATCGAACTGGATCTCAACAGCGGTAAGATCCTTGAGAGTTTTCGCCCCGAAGAACG
TTTTCCAATGATGAGCACTTTTAAAGTTCTGCTATGTGGCGCGGTATTATCCCGTATTGACGCCGGGCAA
GAGCAACTCGGTCGCCGCATACACTATTCTCAGAATGACTTGGTTGAGTACTCACCAGTCACAGAAAAGC
ATCTTACGGATGGCATGACAGTAAGAGAATTATGCAGTGCTGCCATAACCATGAGTGATAACACTGCGGC
CAACTTACTTCTGACAACGATCGGAGGACCGAAGGAGCTAACCGCTTTTTTGCACAACATGGGGGATCAT
GTAACTCGCCTTGATCGTTGGGAACCGGAGCTGAATGAAGCCATACCAAACGACGAGCGTGACACCACGA
TGCCTGTAGCAATGGCAACAACGTTGCGCAAACTATTAACTGGCGAACTACTTACTCTAGCTTCCCGGCA
ACAATTAATAGACTGGATGGAGGCGGATAAAGTTGCAGGACCACTTCTGCGCTCGGCCCTTCCGGCTGGC
TGGTTTATTGCTGATAAATCTGGAGCCGGTGAGCGTGGAAGCCGCGGTATCATTGCAGCACTGGGGCCAG
ATGGTAAGCCCTCCCGTATCGTAGTTATCTACACGACGGGGAGTCAGGCAACTATGGATGAACGAAATAG
ACAGATCGCTGAGATAGGTGCCTCACTGATTAAGCATTGGTAACTGTCAGACCAAGTTTACTCATATATA
CTTTAGATTGATTTAAAACTTCATTTTTAATTTAAAAGGATCTAGGTGAAGATCCTTTTTGATAATCTCA
TGACCAAAATCCCTTAACGTGAGTTTTCGTTCCACTGAGCGTCAGACCCCGTAGAAAAGATCAAAGGATC
TTCTTGAGATCCTTTTTTTCTGCGCGTAATCTGCTGCTTGCAAACAAAAAAACCACCGCTACCAGCGGTG
GTTTGTTTGCCGGATCAAGAGCTACCAACTCTTTTTCCGAAGGTAACTGGCTTCAGCAGAGCGCAGATAC
CAAATACTGTTCTTCTAGTGTAGCCGTAGTTAGGCCACCACTTCAAGAACTCTGTAGCACCGCCTACATA
CCTCGCTCTGCTAATCCTGTTACCAGTGGCTGCTGCCAGTGGCGATAAGTCGTGTCTTACCGGGTTGGAC
TCAAGACGATAGTTACCGGATAAGGCGCAGCGGTCGGGCTGAACGGGGGGTTCGTGCACACAGCCCAGCT
TGGAGCGAACGACCTACACCGAACTGAGATACCTACAGCGTGAGCTATGAGAAAGCGCCACGCTTCCCGA
AGGGAGAAAGGCGGACAGGTATCCGGTAAGCGGCAGGGTCGGAACAGGAGAGCGCACGAGGGAGCTTCCA
GGGGGAAACGCCTGGTATCTTTATAGTCCTGTCGGGTTTCGCCACCTCTGACTTGAGCGTCGATTTTTGT
GATGCTCGTCAGGGGGGCGGAGCCTATGGAAAAACGCCAGCAACGCGGCCTTTTTACGGTTCCTGGCCTT
TTGCTGGCCTTTTGCTCACATGT
