>Addgene plasmid #177782 | PX459_NRF2-exon5-2 | depositor partial sequence | sequence record 344961 | NRF2-targeting sgRNA inserted into PX459 using scarless BbsI cloning
TTGTGAGATGAGCCTCCAAG
